>Addgene plasmid #107167 | TurboID-V5_pRS415 | depositor full sequence | sequence record 202181 | TurboID-V5_pRS415 sequence 7890 bps
ATGTCTGCCCCTATGTCTGCCCCTAAGAAGATCGTCGTTTTGCCAGGTGACCACGTTGGTCAAGAAATCA
CAGCCGAAGCCATTAAGGTTCTTAAAGCTATTTCTGATGTTCGTTCCAATGTCAAGTTCGATTTCGAAAA
TCATTTAATTGGTGGTGCTGCTATCGATGCTACAGGTGTCCCACTTCCAGATGAGGCGCTGGAAGCCTCC
AAGAAGGTTGATGCCGTTTTGTTAGGTGCTGTGGGTGGTCCTAAATGGGGTACCGGTAGTGTTAGACCTG
AACAAGGTTTACTAAAAATCCGTAAAGAACTTCAATTGTACGCCAACTTAAGACCATGTAACTTTGCATC
CGACTCTCTTTTAGACTTATCTCCAATCAAGCCACAATTTGCTAAAGGTACTGACTTCGTTGTTGTCAGA
GAATTAGTGGGAGGTATTTACTTTGGTAAGAGAAAGGAAGACGATGGTGATGGTGTCGCTTGGGATAGTG
AACAATACACCGTTCCAGAAGTGCAAAGAATCACAAGAATGGCCGCTTTCATGGCCCTACAACATGAGCC
ACCATTGCCTATTTGGTCCTTGGATAAAGCTAATGTTTTGGCCTCTTCAAGATTATGGAGAAAAACTGTG
GAGGAAACCATCAAGAACGAATTCCCTACATTGAAGGTTCAACATCAATTGATTGATTCTGCCGCCATGA
TCCTAGTTAAGAACCCAACCCACCTAAATGGTATTATAATCACCAGCAACATGTTTGGTGATATCATCTC
CGATGAAGCCTCCGTTATCCCAGGTTCCTTGGGTTTGTTGCCATCTGCGTCCTTGGCCTCTTTGCCAGAC
AAGAACACCGCATTTGGTTTGTACGAACCATGCCACGGTTCTGCTCCAGATTTGCCAAAGAATAAGGTTG
ACCCTATCGCCACTATCTTGTCTGCTGCAATGATGTTGAAATTGTCATTGAACTTGCCTGAAGAAGGTAA
GGCCATTGAAGATGCAGTTAAAAAGGTTTTGGATGCAGGTATCAGAACTGGTGATTTAGGTGGTTCCAAC
AGTACCACCGAAGTCGGTGATGCTGTCGCCGAAGAAGTTAAGAAAATCCTTGCTTAAAAAGATTCTCTTT
TTTTATGATATTTGTACATAAACTTTATAAATGAAATTCATAATAGAAACGACACGAAATTACAAAATGG
AATATGTTCATAGGGTAGACGAAACTATATACGCAATCTACATACATTTATCAAGAAGGAGAAAAAGGAG
GATAGTAAAGGAATACAGGTAAGCAAATTGATACTAATGGCTCAACGTGATAAGGAAAAAGAATTGCACT
TTAACATTAATATTGACAAGGAGGAGGGCACCACACAAAAAGTTAGGTGTAACAGAAAATCATGAAACTA
CGATTCCTAATTTGATATTGGAGGATTTTCTCTAAAAAAAAAAAAATACAACAAATAAAAAACACTCAAT
GACCTGACCATTTGATGGAGTTTAAGTCAATACCTTCTTGAACCATTTCCCATAATGGTGAAAGTTCCCT
CAAGAATTTTACTCTGTCAGAAACGGCCTTACGACGTAGTCGATATGGTGCACTCTCAGTACAATCTGCT
CTGATGCCGCATAGTTAAGCCAGCCCCGACACCCGCCAACACCCGCTGACGCGCCCTGACGGGCTTGTCT
GCTCCCGGCATCCGCTTACAGACAAGCTGTGACCGTCTCCGGGAGCTGCATGTGTCAGAGGTTTTCACCG
TCATCACCGAAACGCGCGAGACGAAAGGGCCTCGTGATACGCCTATTTTTATAGGTTAATGTCATGATAA
TAATGGTTTCTTAGGACGGATCGCTTGCCTGTAACTTACACGCGCCTCGTATCTTTTAATGATGGAATAA
TTTGGGAATTTACTCTGTGTTTATTTATTTTTATGTTTTGTATTTGGATTTTAGAAAGTAAATAAAGAAG
GTAGAAGAGTTACGGAATGAAGAAAAAAAAATAAACAAAGGTTTAAAAAATTTCAACAAAAAGCGTACTT
TACATATATATTTATTAGACAAGAAAAGCAGATTAAATAGATATACATTCGATTAACGATAAGTAAAATG
TAAAATCACAGGATTTTCGTGTGTGGTCTTCTACACAGACAAGATGAAACAATTCGGCATTAATACCTGA
GAGCAGGAAGAGCAAGATAAAAGGTAGTATTTGTTGGCGATCCCCCTAGAGTCTTTTACATCTTCGGAAA
ACAAAAACTATTTTTTCTTTAATTTCTTTTTTTACTTTCTATTTTTAATTTATATATTTATATTAAAAAA
TTTAAATTATAATTATTTTTATAGCACGTGATGAAAAGGACCCAGGTGGCACTTTTCGGGGAAATGTGCG
CGGAACCCCTATTTGTTTATTTTTCTAAATACATTCAAATATGTATCCGCTCATGAGACAATAACCCTGA
TAAATGCTTCAATAATATTGAAAAAGGAAGAGTATGAGTATTCAACATTTCCGTGTCGCCCTTATTCCCT
TTTTTGCGGCATTTTGCCTTCCTGTTTTTGCTCACCCAGAAACGCTGGTGAAAGTAAAAGATGCTGAAGA
TCAGTTGGGTGCACGAGTGGGTTACATCGAACTGGATCTCAACAGCGGTAAGATCCTTGAGAGTTTTCGC
CCCGAAGAACGTTTTCCAATGATGAGCACTTTTAAAGTTCTGCTATGTGGCGCGGTATTATCCCGTATTG
ACGCCGGGCAAGAGCAACTCGGTCGCCGCATACACTATTCTCAGAATGACTTGGTTGAGTACTCACCAGT
CACAGAAAAGCATCTTACGGATGGCATGACAGTAAGAGAATTATGCAGTGCTGCCATAACCATGAGTGAT
AACACTGCGGCCAACTTACTTCTGACAACGATCGGAGGACCGAAGGAGCTAACCGCTTTTTTGCACAACA
TGGGGGATCATGTAACTCGCCTTGATCGTTGGGAACCGGAGCTGAATGAAGCCATACCAAACGACGAGCG
TGACACCACGATGCCTGTAGCAATGGCAACAACGTTGCGCAAACTATTAACTGGCGAACTACTTACTCTA
GCTTCCCGGCAACAATTAATAGACTGGATGGAGGCGGATAAAGTTGCAGGACCACTTCTGCGCTCGGCCC
TTCCGGCTGGCTGGTTTATTGCTGATAAATCTGGAGCCGGTGAGCGTGGGTCTCGCGGTATCATTGCAGC
ACTGGGGCCAGATGGTAAGCCCTCCCGTATCGTAGTTATCTACACGACGGGGAGTCAGGCAACTATGGAT
GAACGAAATAGACAGATCGCTGAGATAGGTGCCTCACTGATTAAGCATTGGTAACTGTCAGACCAAGTTT
ACTCATATATACTTTAGATTGATTTAAAACTTCATTTTTAATTTAAAAGGATCTAGGTGAAGATCCTTTT
TGATAATCTCATGACCAAAATCCCTTAACGTGAGTTTTCGTTCCACTGAGCGTCAGACCCCGTAGAAAAG
ATCAAAGGATCTTCTTGAGATCCTTTTTTTCTGCGCGTAATCTGCTGCTTGCAAACAAAAAAACCACCGC
TACCAGCGGTGGTTTGTTTGCCGGATCAAGAGCTACCAACTCTTTTTCCGAAGGTAACTGGCTTCAGCAG
AGCGCAGATACCAAATACTGTCCTTCTAGTGTAGCCGTAGTTAGGCCACCACTTCAAGAACTCTGTAGCA
CCGCCTACATACCTCGCTCTGCTAATCCTGTTACCAGTGGCTGCTGCCAGTGGCGATAAGTCGTGTCTTA
CCGGGTTGGACTCAAGACGATAGTTACCGGATAAGGCGCAGCGGTCGGGCTGAACGGGGGGTTCGTGCAC
ACAGCCCAGCTTGGAGCGAACGACCTACACCGAACTGAGATACCTACAGCGTGAGCTATGAGAAAGCGCC
ACGCTTCCCGAAGGGAGAAAGGCGGACAGGTATCCGGTAAGCGGCAGGGTCGGAACAGGAGAGCGCACGA
GGGAGCTTCCAGGGGGAAACGCCTGGTATCTTTATAGTCCTGTCGGGTTTCGCCACCTCTGACTTGAGCG
TCGATTTTTGTGATGCTCGTCAGGGGGGCGGAGCCTATGGAAAAACGCCAGCAACGCGGCCTTTTTACGG
TTCCTGGCCTTTTGCTGGCCTTTTGCTCACATGTTCTTTCCTGCGTTATCCCCTGATTCTGTGGATAACC
GTATTACCGCCTTTGAGTGAGCTGATACCGCTCGCCGCAGCCGAACGACCGAGCGCAGCGAGTCAGTGAG
CGAGGAAGCGGAAGAGCGCCCAATACGCAAACCGCCTCTCCCCGCGCGTTGGCCGATTCATTAATGCAGC
TGGCACGACAGGTTTCCCGACTGGAAAGCGGGCAGTGAGCGCAACGCAATTAATGTGAGTTAGCTCACTC
ATTAGGCACCCCAGGCTTTACACTTTATGCTTCCGGCTCGTATGTTGTGTGGAATTGTGAGCGGATAACA
ATTTCACACAGGAAACAGCTATGACCATGATTACGCCAAGCGCGCAATTAACCCTCACTAAAGGGAACAA
AAGCTGGAGCTCCGCAAAGAAGTTTAATAATCATATTACATGGCATTACCACCATATACATATCCATATA
CATATCCATATCTAATCTTACTTATATGTTGTGGAAATGTAAAGAGCCCCATTATCTTAGCCTAAAAAAA
CCTTCTCTTTGGAACTTTCAGTAATACGCTTAACTGCTCATTGCTATATTGAAGTACGGATTAGAAGCCG
CCGAGCGGGTGACAGCCCTCCGAAGGAAGACTCTCCTCCGTGCGTCCTCGTCTTCACCGGTCGCGTTCCT
GAAACGCAGATGTGCCTCGCGCCGCACTGCTCCGAACAATAAAGATTCTACAATACTAGCTTTTATGGTT
ATGAAGAGGAAAAATTGGCAGTAACCTGGCCCCACAAACCTTCAAATGAACGAATCAAATTAACAACCAT
AGGATGATAATGCGATTAGTTTTTTAGCCTTATTTCTGGGGTAATTAATCAGCGAAGCGATGATTTTTGA
TCTATTAACAGATATATAAATGCAAAAACTGCATAACCACTTTAACTAATACTTTCAACATTTTCGGTTT
GTATTACTTCTTATTCAAATGTAATAAAAGTATCAACAAAAAATTGTTAATATACCTCTATACTTTAACG
TCAAGGAGAAAAAACCCCGGATCGAATTCTACTTCATACATTTTCAATTAAGATGGCTCGGGATCCACCG
GTCGCCACCATGAAAGACAATACTGTGCCTCTGAAGCTGATCGCTCTCCTGGCTAATGGCGAGTTCCATA
GTGGCGAACAGCTGGGAGAAACCCTGGGCATGTCCAGGGCCGCTATCAACAAGCACATTCAGACTCTGCG
CGACTGGGGCGTGGACGTGTTCACCGTGCCCGGAAAGGGCTACTCTCTGCCCGAGCCTATCCCGCTGCTG
AACGCTAAACAGATTCTGGGACAGCTGGACGGCGGGAGCGTGGCAGTCCTGCCTGTGGTCGACTCCACCA
ATCAGTACCTGCTGGATCGAATCGGCGAGCTGAAGAGTGGGGATGCTTGCATTGCAGAATATCAGCAGGC
AGGGAGAGGAAGCAGAGGGAGGAAATGGTTCTCTCCTTTTGGAGCTAACCTGTACCTGAGTATGTTTTGG
CGCCTGAAGCGGGGACCAGCAGCAATCGGCCTGGGCCCGGTCATCGGAATTGTCATGGCAGAAGCGCTGC
GAAAGCTGGGAGCAGACAAGGTGCGAGTCAAATGGCCCAATGACCTGTATCTGCAGGATAGAAAGCTGGC
AGGCATCCTGGTGGAGCTGGCCGGAATAACAGGCGATGCTGCACAGATCGTCATTGGCGCCGGGATTAAC
GTGGCTATGAGGCGCGTGGAGGAAAGCGTGGTCAATCAGGGCTGGATCACACTGCAGGAAGCAGGGATTA
ACCTGGACAGGAATACTCTGGCCGCTACGCTGATCCGAGAGCTGCGGGCAGCCCTGGAACTGTTCGAGCA
GGAAGGCCTGGCTCCATATCTGCCACGGTGGGAGAAGCTGGATAACTTCATCAATAGACCCGTGAAGCTG
ATCATTGGGGACAAAGAGATTTTCGGGATTAGCCGGGGGATTGATAAACAGGGAGCCCTGCTGCTGGAAC
AGGACGGAGTTATCAAACCCTGGATGGGCGGAGAAATCAGTCTGCGGTCTGCCGAAAAGGCTAGCGGCAA
GCCCATCCCCAACCCCCTGCTGGGCCTGGACAGCACCTAATAGCTCGAGTCATGTAATTAGTTATGTCAC
GCTTACATTCACGCCCTCCCCCCACATCCGCTCTAACCGAAAAGGAAGGAGTTAGACAACCTGAAGTCTA
GGTCCCTATTTATTTTTTTATAGTTATGTTAGTATTAAGAACGTTATTTATATTTCAAATTTTTCTTTTT
TTTCTGTACAGACGCGTGTACGCATGTAACATTATACTGAAAACCTTGCTTGAGAAGGTTTTGGGACGCT
CGAAGGCTTTAATTTGCGGCCGGTACCCAATTCGCCCTATAGTGAGTCGTATTACGCGCGCTCACTGGCC
GTCGTTTTACAACGTCGTGACTGGGAAAACCCTGGCGTTACCCAACTTAATCGCCTTGCAGCACATCCCC
CTTTCGCCAGCTGGCGTAATAGCGAAGAGGCCCGCACCGATCGCCCTTCCCAACAGTTGCGCAGCCTGAA
TGGCGAATGG
[124 nt withheld, positions 6731-6854]
C
[91 nt withheld, positions 6856-6946]
A
[49 nt withheld, positions 6948-6996]
CCTTTGACGTTGGAGTCCACGTTCTTT
[37 nt withheld, positions 7024-7060]
ACCCTATCTCGGTCTATTCTTTTGATTTATAAGGGATTTTGCCGATTTCGGCCTATTGGTTAAAAAATGA
GCTGATTTAACAAAAATTTAACGCGAATTTTAACAAAATATTAACGTTTACAATTTCCTGATGCGGTATT
TTCTCCTTACGCATCTGTGCGGTATTTCACACCGCATATCGACGGTCGAGGAGAACTTCTAGTATATCCA
CATACCTAATATTATTGCCTTATTAAAAATGGAATCCCAACAATTACATCAAAATCCACATTCTCTTCAA
AATCAATTGTCCTGTACTTCCTTGTTCATGTGTGTTCAAAAACGTTATATTTATAGGATAATTATACTCT
ATTTCTCAACAAGTAATTGGTTGTTTGGCCGAGCGGTCTAAGGCGCCTGATTCAAGAAATATCTTGACCG
CAGTTAACTGTGGGAATACTCAGGTATCGTAAGATGCAAGAGTTCGAATCTCTTAGCAACCATTATTTTT
TTCCTCAACATAACGAGAACACACAGGGGCGCTATCGCACAGAATCAAATTCGATGACTGGAAATTTTTT
GTTAATTTCAGAGGTCGCCTGACGCATATACCTTTTTCAACTGAAAAATTGGGAGAAAAAGGAAAGGTGA
GAGGCCGGAACCGGCTTTTCATATAGAATAGAGAAGCGTTCATGACTAAATGCTTGCATCACAATACTTG
AAGTTGACAATATTATTTAAGGACCTATTGTTTTTTCCAATAGGTGGTTAGCAATCGTCTTACTTTCTAA
CTTTTCTTACCTTTTACATTTCAGCAATATATATATATATTTCAAGGATATACCATTCTA
Features (pLannotate 1.2.2; 22 found; start..end, strand, type, name):
     13..1107    +  CDS            LEU2: 3-isopropylmalate dehydrogenase, required for leucine biosynthesis; S. cerevisiae LEU2; yeast auxotrophic marker
   1469..1570    -  CDS            NFS1 (fragment): NFS1_YEAST - Also known as SPL1 From Saccharomyces cerevisiae (strain ATCC 204508 / S288c) (Baker's yeast).
   1583..1633    -  misc_feature   bom (fragment): basis of mobility region from pBR322
   1735..1770    -  CDS            rop (fragment): Rop protein, which maintains plasmids at low copy number; rop
   1839..2342    -  misc_feature   CEN/ARS: S. cerevisiae CEN6 centromere fused to an autonomously replicating sequence
   2379..2483    +  promoter       AmpR promoter: bla
   2484..3344    +  CDS            AmpR: β-lactamase; bla; confers resistance to ampicillin, carbenicillin, and related antibiotics
   3515..4103    +  rep_origin     ori: high-copy-number ColE1/pMB1/pBR322/pUC origin of replication
   4286..4378    +  CDS            lacI (fragment): lac repressor; lacI; The lac repressor binds to the lac operator to inhibit transcription in E. coli. This inhibition can be relieved by adding lactose or isopropyl-β-D-thiogalactopyranoside (IPTG).
   4391..4412    +  protein_bind   CAP binding site: CAP binding activates transcription in the presence of cAMP. E. coli catabolite activator protein
   4427..4457    +  promoter       lac promoter: promoter for the E. coli lac operon
   4465..4481    +  protein_bind   lac operator: The lac repressor binds to the lac operator to inhibit transcription in E. coli. This inhibition can be relieved by adding lactose or isopropyl-β-D-thiogalactopyranoside (IPTG). lac repressor encoded by lacI
   4526..4544    +  promoter       T3 promoter: promoter for bacteriophage T3 RNA polymerase
   4747..5188    +  promoter       GAL1 promoter: S. cerevisiae GAL1; inducible promoter, regulated by Gal4
   5260..6219    +  CDS            TurboID: mutant of the E. coli biotin ligase BioID engineered for improved catalytic efficiency (Branon et al., 2018)
   6280..6527    +  terminator     CYC1 terminator: S. cerevisiae CYC1; transcription terminator for CYC1
   6546..6564    -  promoter       T7 promoter: promoter for bacteriophage T7 RNA polymerase
   6572..6727    +  CDS            lacZα (fragment): LacZα fragment of β-galactosidase; lacZ fragment
   6731..7186    +  rep_origin     f1 ori (sequence partly withheld): f1 bacteriophage origin of replication; arrow indicates direction of (+) strand synthesis
   7187..7239    -  misc_feature   bom (fragment): basis of mobility region from pBR322
   7269..7346    +  CDS            YO192_YEAST (fragment): Experimental evidence at protein level: Swiss-Prot protein existence level 1. From Saccharomyces cerevisiae (strain ATCC 204508 / S288c) (Baker's yeast).
   7486..7890    +  promoter       LEU2 promoter: S. cerevisiae LEU2
