>Addgene plasmid #107167 | TurboID-V5_pRS415 | addgene full sequence | sequence record 209016 | Addgene NGS Result
ACGCAAACCGCCTCTCCCCGCGCGTTGGCCGATTCATTAATGCAGCTGGCACGACAGGTTTCCCGACTGG
AAAGCGGGCAGTGAGCGCAACGCAATTAATGTGAGTTAGCTCACTCATTAGGCACCCCAGGCTTTACACT
TTATGCTTCCGGCTCGTATGTTGTGTGGAATTGTGAGCGGATAACAATTTCACACAGGAAACAGCTATGA
CCATGATTACGCCAAGCGCGCAATTAACCCTCACTAAAGGGAACAAAAGCTGGAGCTCCGCAAAGAAGTT
TAATAATCATATTACATGGCATTACCACCATATACATATCCATATCTAATCTTACTTATATGTTGTGGAA
ATGTAAAGAGCCCCATTATCTTAGCCTAAAAAAACCTTCTCTTTGGAACTTTCAGTAATACGCTTAACTG
CTCATTGCTATATTGAAGTACGGATTAGAAGCCGCCGAGCGGGTGACAGCCCTCCGAAGGAAGACTCTCC
TCCGTGCGTCCTCGTCTTCACCGGTCGCGTTCCTGAAACGCAGATGTGCCTCGCGCCGCACTGCTCCGAA
CAATAAAGATTCTACAATACTAGCTTTTATGGTTATGAAGAGGAAAAATTGGCAGTAACCTGGCCCCACA
AACCTTCAAATGAACGAATCAAATTAACAACCATAGGATGATAATGCGATTAGTTTTTTAGCCTTATTTC
TGGGGTAATTAATCAGCGAAGCGATGATTTTTGATCTATTAACAGATATATAAATGCAAAAACTGCATAA
CCACTTTAACTAATACTTTCAACATTTTCGGTTTGTATTACTTCTTATTCAAATGTAATAAAAGTATCAA
CAAAAAATTGTTAATATACCTCTATACTTTAACGTCAAGGAGAAAAAACCCCGGATCGAATTCTACTTCA
TACATTTTCAATTAAGATGGCTCGGGATCCACCGGTCGCCACCATGAAAGACAATACTGTGCCTCTGAAG
CTGATCGCTCTCCTGGCTAATGGCGAGTTCCATAGTGGCGAACAGCTGGGAGAAACCCTGGGCATGTCCA
GGGCCGCTATCAACAAGCACATTCAGACTCTGCGCGACTGGGGCGTGGACGTGTTCACCGTGCCCGGAAA
GGGCTACTCTCTGCCCGAGCCTATCCCGCTGCTGAACGCTAAACAGATTCTGGGACAGCTGGACGGCGGG
AGCGTGGCAGTCCTGCCTGTGGTCGACTCCACCAATCAGTACCTGCTGGATCGAATCGGCGAGCTGAAGA
GTGGGGATGCTTGCATTGCAGAATATCAGCAGGCAGGGAGAGGAAGCAGAGGGAGGAAATGGTTCTCTCC
TTTTGGAGCTAACCTGTACCTGAGTATGTTTTGGCGCCTGAAGCGGGGACCAGCAGCAATCGGCCTGGGC
CCGGTCATCGGAATTGTCATGGCAGAAGCGCTGCGAAAGCTGGGAGCAGACAAGGTGCGAGTCAAATGGC
CCAATGACCTGTATCTGCAGGATAGAAAGCTGGCAGGCATCCTGGTGGAGCTGGCCGGAATAACAGGCGA
TGCTGCACAGATCGTCATTGGCGCCGGGATTAACGTGGCTATGAGGCGCGTGGAGGAAAGCGTGGTCAAT
CAGGGCTGGATCACACTGCAGGAAGCAGGGATTAACCTGGACAGGAATACTCTGGCCGCTACGCTGATCC
GAGAGCTGCGGGCAGCCCTGGAACTGTTCGAGCAGGAAGGCCTGGCTCCATATCTGCCACGGTGGGAGAA
GCTGGATAACTTCATCAATAGACCCGTGAAGCTGATCATTGGGGACAAAGAGATTTTCGGGATTAGCCGG
GGGATTGATAAACAGGGAGCCCTGCTGCTGGAACAGGACGGAGTTATCAAACCCTGGATGGGCGGAGAAA
TCAGTCTGCGGTCTGCCGAAAAGGCTAGCGGCAAGCCCATCCCCAACCCCCTGCTGGGCCTGGACAGCAC
CTAATAGCTCGAGTCATGTAATTAGTTATGTCACGCTTACATTCACGCCCTCCCCCCACATCCGCTCTAA
CCGAAAAGGAAGGAGTTAGACAACCTGAAGTCTAGGTCCCTATTTATTTTTTTATAGTTATGTTAGTATT
AAGAACGTTATTTATATTTCAAATTTTTCTTTTTTTTCTGTACAGACGCGTGTACGCATGTAACATTATA
CTGAAAACCTTGCTTGAGAAGGTTTTGGGACGCTCGAAGGCTTTAATTTGCGGCCGGTACCCAATTCGCC
CTATAGTGAGTCGTATTACGCGCGCTCACTGGCCGTCGTTTTACAACGTCGTGACTGGGAAAACCCTGGC
GTTACCCAACTTAATCGCCTTGCAGCACATCCCCCTTTCGCCAGCTGGCGTAATAGCGAAGAGGCCCGCA
CCGATCGCCCTTCCCAACAGTTGCGCAGCCTGAATGGCGAATGG
[124 nt withheld, positions 2425-2548]
C
[91 nt withheld, positions 2550-2640]
A
[49 nt withheld, positions 2642-2690]
CCTTTGACGTTGGAGTCCACGTTCTTT
[37 nt withheld, positions 2718-2754]
ACCCTATCTCGGTCTATTCTTTTGATTTATAAGGGATTTTGCCGATTTCGGCCTATTGGTTAAAAAATGA
GCTGATTTAACAAAAATTTAACGCGAATTTTAACAAAATATTAACGCTTACAATTTCCTGATGCGGTATT
TTCTCCTTACGCATCTGTGCGGTATTTCACACCGCATATCGACCGGTCGAGGAGAACTTCTAGTATATCT
ACATACCTAATATTATTGCCTTATTAAAAATGGAATCCCAACAATTACATCAAAATCCACATTCTCTTCA
AAATCAATTGTCCTGTACTTCCTTGTTCATGTGTGTTCAAAAACGTTATATTTATAGGATAATTATACTC
TATTTCTCAACAAGTAATTGGTTGTTTGGCCGAGCGGTCTAAGGCGCCTGATTCAAGAAATATCTTGACC
GCAGTTAACTGTGGGAATACTCAGGTATCGTAAGATGCAAGAGTTCGAATCTCTTAGCAACCATTATTTT
TTTCCTCAACATAACGAGAACACACAGGGGCGCTATCGCACAGAATCAAATTCGATGACTGGAAATTTTT
TGTTAATTTCAGAGGTCGCCTGACGCATATACCTTTTTCAACTGAAAAATTGGGAGAAAAAGGAAAGGTG
AGAGCGCCGGAACCGGCTTTTCATATAGAATAGAGAAGCGTTCATGACTAAATGCTTGCATCACAATACT
TGAAGTTGACAATATTATTTAAGGACCTATTGTTTTTTCCAATAGGTGGTTAGCAATCGTCTTACTTTCT
AACTTTTCTTACCTTTTACATTTCAGCAATATATATATATATATTTCAAGGATATACCATTCTAATGTCT
GCCCCTAAGAAGATCGTCGTTTTGCCAGGTGACCACGTTGGTCAAGAAATCACAGCCGAAGCCATTAAGG
TTCTTAAAGCTATTTCTGATGTTCGTTCCAATGTCAAGTTCGATTTCGAAAATCATTTAATTGGTGGTGC
TGCTATCGATGCTACAGGTGTTCCACTTCCAGATGAGGCGCTGGAAGCCTCCAAGAAGGCTGATGCCGTT
TTGTTAGGTGCTGTGGGTGGTCCTAAATGGGGTACCGGTAGTGTTAGACCTGAACAAGGTTTACTAAAAA
TCCGTAAAGAACTTCAATTGTACGCCAACTTAAGACCATGTAACTTTGCATCCGACTCTCTTTTAGACTT
ATCTCCAATCAAGCCACAATTTGCTAAAGGTACTGACTTCGTTGTTGTCAGAGAATTAGTGGGAGGTATT
TACTTTGGTAAGAGAAAGGAAGACGATGGTGATGGTGTCGCTTGGGATAGTGAACAATACACCGTTCCAG
AAGTGCAAAGAATCACAAGAATGGCCGCTTTCATGGCCCTACAACATGAGCCACCATTGCCTATTTGGTC
CTTGGATAAAGCTAATGTTTTGGCCTCTTCAAGATTATGGAGAAAAACTGTGGAGGAAACCATCAAGAAC
GAATTCCCTACATTGAAGGTTCAACATCAATTGATTGATTCTGCCGCCATGATCCTAGTTAAGAACCCAA
CCCACCTAAATGGTATTATAATCACCAGCAACATGTTTGGTGATATCATCTCCGATGAAGCCTCCGTTAT
CCCAGGTTCCTTGGGTTTGTTGCCATCTGCGTCCTTGGCCTCTTTGCCAGACAAGAACACCGCATTTGGT
TTGTACGAACCATGCCACGGTTCTGCTCCAGATTTGCCAAAGAATAAGGTCAACCCTATCGCCACTATCT
TGTCTGCTGCAATGATGTTGAAATTGTCATTGAACTTGCCTGAAGAAGGTAAGGCCATTGAAGATGCAGT
TAAAAAGGTTTTGGATGCAGGTATCAGAACTGGTGATTTAGGTGGTTCCAACAGTACCACCGAAGTCGGT
GATGCTGTCGCCGAAGAAGTTAAGAAAATCCTTGCTTAAAAAGATTCTCTTTTTTTATGATATTTGTACA
TAAACTTTATAAATGAAATTCATAATAGAAACGACACGAAATTACAAAATGGAATATGTTCATAGGGTAG
ACGAAACTATATACGCAATCTACATACATTTATCAAGAAGGAGAAAAAGGAGGATGTAAAGGAATACAGG
TAAGCAAATTGATACTAATGGCTCAACGTGATAAGGAAAAAGAATTGCACTTTAACATTAATATTGACAA
GGAGGAGGGCACCACACAAAAAGTTAGGTGTAACAGAAAATCATGAAACTATGATTCCTAATTTATATAT
TGGAGGATTTTCTCTAAAAAAAAAAAAATACAACAAATAAAAAACACTCAATGACCTGACCATTTGATGG
AGTTTAAGTCAATACCTTCTTGAACCATTTCCCATAATGGTGAAAGTTCCCTCAAGAATTTTACTCTGTC
AGAAACGGCCTTAACGACGTAGTCGATATGGTGCACTCTCAGTACAATCTGCTCTGATGCCGCATAGTTA
AGCCAGCCCCGACACCCGCCAACACCCGCTGACGCGCCCTGACGGGCTTGTCTGCTCCCGGCATCCGCTT
ACAGACAAGCTGTGACCGTCTCCGGGAGCTGCATGTGTCAGAGGTTTTCACCGTCATCACCGAAACGCGC
GAGACGAAAGGGCCTCGTGATACGCCTATTTTTATAGGTTAATGTCATGATAATAATGGTTTCTTAGGAC
GGATCGCTTGCCTGTAACTTACACGCGCCTCGTATCTTTTAATGATGGAATAATTTGGGAATTTACTCTG
TGTTTATTTATTTTTATGTTTTGTATTTGGATTTTAGAAAGTAAATAAAGAAGGTAGAAGAGTTACGGAA
TGAAGAAAAAAAAATAAACAAAGGTTTAAAAAATTTCAACAAAAAGCGTACTTTACATATATATTTATTA
GACAAGAAAAGCAGATTAAATAGATATACATTCGATTAACGATAAGTAAAATGTAAAATCACAGGATTTT
CGTGTGTGGTCTTCTACACAGACAAGATGAAACAATTCGGCATTAATACCTGAGAGCAGGAAGAGCAAGA
TAAAAGGTAGTATTTGTTGGCGATCCCCCTAGAGTCTTTTACATCTTCGGAAAACAAAAACTATTTTTTC
TTTAATTTCTTTTTTTACTTTCTATTTTTAATTTATATATTTATATTAAAAAATTTAAATTATAATTATT
TTTATAGCACGTGATGAAAAGGACCCAGGTGGCACTTTTCGGGGAAATGTGCGCGGAACCCCTATTTGTT
TATTTTTCTAAATACATTCAAATATGTATCCGCTCATGAGACAATAACCCTGATAAATGCTTCAATAATA
TTGAAAAAGGAAGAGTATGAGTATTCAACATTTCCGTGTCGCCCTTATTCCCTTTTTTGCGGCATTTTGC
CTTCCTGTTTTTGCTCACCCAGAAACGCTGGTGAAAGTAAAAGATGCTGAAGATCAGTTGGGTGCACGAG
TGGGTTACATCGAACTGGATCTCAACAGCGGTAAGATCCTTGAGAGTTTTCGCCCCGAAGAACGTTTTCC
AATGATGAGCACTTTTAAAGTTCTGCTATGTGGCGCGGTATTATCCCGTATTGACGCCGGGCAAGAGCAA
CTCGGTCGCCGCATACACTATTCTCAGAATGACTTGGTTGAGTACTCACCAGTCACAGAAAAGCATCTTA
CGGATGGCATGACAGTAAGAGAATTATGCAGTGCTGCCATAACCATGAGTGATAACACTGCGGCCAACTT
ACTTCTGACAACGATCGGAGGACCGAAGGAGCTAACCGCTTTTTTGCACAACATGGGGGATCATGTAACT
CGCCTTGATCGTTGGGAACCGGAGCTGAATGAAGCCATACCAAACGACGAGCGTGACACCACGATGCCTG
TAGCAATGGCAACAACGTTGCGCAAACTATTAACTGGCGAACTACTTACTCTAGCTTCCCGGCAACAATT
AATAGACTGGATGGAGGCGGATAAAGTTGCAGGACCACTTCTGCGCTCGGCCCTTCCGGCTGGCTGGTTT
ATTGCTGATAAATCTGGAGCCGGTGAGCGTGGGTCTCGCGGTATCATTGCAGCACTGGGGCCAGATGGTA
AGCCCTCCCGTATCGTAGTTATCTACACGACGGGGAGTCAGGCAACTATGGATGAACGAAATAGACAGAT
CGCTGAGATAGGTGCCTCACTGATTAAGCATTGGTAACTGTCAGACCAAGTTTACTCATATATACTTTAG
ATTGATTTAAAACTTCATTTTTAATTTAAAAGGATCTAGGTGAAGATCCTTTTTGATAATCTCATGACCA
AAATCCCTTAACGTGAGTTTTCGTTCCACTGAGCGTCAGACCCCGTAGAAAAGATCAAAGGATCTTCTTG
AGATCCTTTTTTTCTGCGCGTAATCTGCTGCTTGCAAACAAAAAAACCACCGCTACCAGCGGTGGTTTGT
TTGCCGGATCAAGAGCTACCAACTCTTTTTCCGAAGGTAACTGGCTTCAGCAGAGCGCAGATACCAAATA
CTGTTCTTCTAGTGTAGCCGTAGTTAGGCCACCACTTCAAGAACTCTGTAGCACCGCCTACATACCTCGC
TCTGCTAATCCTGTTACCAGTGGCTGCTGCCAGTGGCGATAAGTCGTGTCTTACCGGGTTGGACTCAAGA
CGATAGTTACCGGATAAGGCGCAGCGGTCGGGCTGAACGGGGGGTTCGTGCACACAGCCCAGCTTGGAGC
GAACGACCTACACCGAACTGAGATACCTACAGCGTGAGCTATGAGAAAGCGCCACGCTTCCCGAAGGGAG
AAAGGCGGACAGGTATCCGGTAAGCGGCAGGGTCGGAACAGGAGAGCGCACGAGGGAGCTTCCAGGGGGA
AACGCCTGGTATCTTTATAGTCCTGTCGGGTTTCGCCACCTCTGACTTGAGCGTCGATTTTTGTGATGCT
CGTCAGGGGGGCGGAGCCTATGGAAAAACGCCAGCAACGCGGCCTTTTTACGGTTCCTGGCCTTTTGCTG
GCCTTTTGCTCACATGTTCTTTCCTGCGTTATCCCCTGATTCTGTGGATAACCGTATTACCGCCTTTGAG
TGAGCTGATACCGCTCGCCGCAGCCGAACGACCGAGCGCAGCGAGTCAGTGAGCGAGGAAGCGGAAGAGC
GCCCAAT
Features (pLannotate 1.2.2; 22 found; start..end, strand, type, name):
     97..118     +  protein_bind   CAP binding site: CAP binding activates transcription in the presence of cAMP. E. coli catabolite activator protein
    133..163     +  promoter       lac promoter: promoter for the E. coli lac operon
    171..187     +  protein_bind   lac operator: The lac repressor binds to the lac operator to inhibit transcription in E. coli. This inhibition can be relieved by adding lactose or isopropyl-β-D-thiogalactopyranoside (IPTG). lac repressor encoded by lacI
    232..250     +  promoter       T3 promoter: promoter for bacteriophage T3 RNA polymerase
    441..882     +  promoter       GAL1 promoter: S. cerevisiae GAL1; inducible promoter, regulated by Gal4
    954..1913    +  CDS            TurboID: mutant of the E. coli biotin ligase BioID engineered for improved catalytic efficiency (Branon et al., 2018)
   1974..2221    +  terminator     CYC1 terminator: S. cerevisiae CYC1; transcription terminator for CYC1
   2240..2258    -  promoter       T7 promoter: promoter for bacteriophage T7 RNA polymerase
   2266..2421    +  CDS            lacZα (fragment): LacZα fragment of β-galactosidase; lacZ fragment
   2425..2853    +  rep_origin     f1 ori (sequence partly withheld): f1 bacteriophage origin of replication; arrow indicates direction of (+) strand synthesis
   2881..2933    -  misc_feature   bom (fragment): basis of mobility region from pBR322
   2964..3041    +  CDS            YO192_YEAST (fragment): Experimental evidence at protein level: Swiss-Prot protein existence level 1. From Saccharomyces cerevisiae (strain ATCC 204508 / S288c) (Baker's yeast).
   3181..3588    +  promoter       LEU2 promoter: S. cerevisiae LEU2
   3589..4683    +  CDS            LEU2: 3-isopropylmalate dehydrogenase, required for leucine biosynthesis; S. cerevisiae LEU2; yeast auxotrophic marker
   5045..5161    -  CDS            NFS1 (fragment): NFS1_YEAST - Also known as SPL1 From Saccharomyces cerevisiae (strain ATCC 204508 / S288c) (Baker's yeast).
   5160..5210    -  misc_feature   bom (fragment): basis of mobility region from pBR322
   5312..5347    -  CDS            rop (fragment): Rop protein, which maintains plasmids at low copy number; rop
   5416..5919    -  misc_feature   CEN/ARS: S. cerevisiae CEN6 centromere fused to an autonomously replicating sequence
   5956..6060    +  promoter       AmpR promoter: bla
   6061..6921    +  CDS            AmpR: β-lactamase; bla; confers resistance to ampicillin, carbenicillin, and related antibiotics
   7092..7680    +  rep_origin     ori: high-copy-number ColE1/pMB1/pBR322/pUC origin of replication
   7863..84      +  CDS            lacI (fragment) (across the origin): lac repressor; lacI; The lac repressor binds to the lac operator to inhibit transcription in E. coli. This inhibition can be relieved by adding lactose or isopropyl-β-D-thiogalactopyranoside (IPTG).
