[The description below was written by a language model from this plasmid's Addgene catalogue record and pLannotate feature annotations shown in this document.]
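Description:
TurboID-V5_pRS415 is a yeast expression plasmid built on the pRS415 shuttle backbone, designed to produce V5-tagged TurboID in the cytosol of Saccharomyces cerevisiae. In yeast it is maintained through a CEN6/ARS element, which gives centromeric, low-copy, stably segregating propagation, and it is selected by the LEU2 auxotrophic marker (3-isopropylmalate dehydrogenase, expressed from its own promoter) in leucine-auxotrophic strains. In E. coli it replicates from a high-copy ColE1/pUC-type origin and is selected with ampicillin through the β-lactamase gene. An f1 origin, flanking T3 and T7 promoters, and lac promoter/operator and lacZα remnants are carried over from the backbone's multiple cloning region.

The expression cassette places the TurboID coding sequence downstream of the Gal4-regulated, galactose-inducible GAL1 promoter, and transcription ends at the CYC1 terminator. TurboID is an engineered variant of the E. coli biotin ligase BirA. The record lists fourteen substitutions, including R118S, and the enzyme was engineered for improved catalytic efficiency in promiscuous biotinylation. The V5 epitope named in the construct title is not annotated as a separate feature; the name suggests it follows TurboID, but the record does not state its position. No localisation signal is annotated, consistent with the stated cytosolic expression. The cloning sites used are not recorded.

The plasmid is suited to proximity labelling experiments in living yeast, where the untargeted enzyme can demonstrate labelling activity or act as a cytosolic reference. Two full sequence records are provided, one from the depositor and one from repository sequencing. They differ slightly in length and start coordinate but show the same set and order of features.
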