Addgene plasmid #107167: TurboID-V5_pRS415
Purpose: expresses V5-tagged TurboID in the yeast cytosol
Depositing lab: Alice Ting. Depositing organization: Stanford University. Publication: Efficient proximity labeling in living cells and organisms with TurboID. Branon TC, Bosch JA, Sanchez AD, Udeshi ND, Svinkina T, Carr SA, Feldman JL, Perrimon N, Ting AY. Nat Biotechnol. 2018 Aug 20. pii: nbt.4201. doi: 10.1038/nbt.4201. PubMed 30125270.
Backbone
  Vector backbone: pRS415
  Vector type: Yeast Expression
  Selectable markers: LEU2
Growth in bacteria
  Bacterial resistance: Ampicillin, 100 μg/mL
  Growth temperature: 37°C
  Growth strain: DH5alpha
  Copy number: High Copy
Gene/Insert
  Gene/Insert name: TurboID (BirA mutant)
  Mutation: Q65P, I87V, R118S, E140K, Q141R, S150G, L151P, V160A, T192A, K194I, M209V, M241T, S263P, I305V
  Cloning method: Restriction Enzyme; 5′ cloning site unknown (unknown if destroyed); 3′ cloning site unknown (unknown if destroyed)
Terms and licenses: Academic/Nonprofit Terms; Industry Terms: Not Available to Industry
Depositor comments: Please visit https://www.biorxiv.org/content/early/2017/10/02/196980 for BioRxiv preprint
How to cite: TurboID-V5_pRS415 was a gift from Alice Ting (Addgene plasmid # 107167 ; http://n2t.net/addgene:107167 ; RRID:Addgene_107167)
